>Addgene plasmid #226815 | pCambia1300-ba-ar | addgene full sequence | sequence record 456431 | Addgene NGS Result
AATTCGAGCTCGGTACCCGGGGATCCTCTAGAGTCGACCTGCAGGCATGCAAGCTTGGCACTGGCCGTCG
TTTTACAACGTCGTGACTGGGAAAACCCTGGCGTTACCCAACTTAATCGCCTTGCAGCACATCCCCCTTT
CGCCAGCTGGCGTAATAGCGAAGAGGCCCGCACCGATCGCCCTTCCCAACAGTTGCGCAGCCTGAATGGC
GAATGCTAGAGCAGCTTGAGCTTGGATCAGATTGTCGTTTCCCGCCTTCAGTTTAAACTATCAGTGTTTG
ACAGGATATATTGGCGGGTAAACCTAAGAGAAAAGAGCGTTTATTAGAATAATCGGATATTTAAAAGGGC
GTGAAAAGGTTTATCCGTTCGTCCATTTGTATGTGCATGCCAACCACAGGGTTCCCCTCGGGATCAAAGT
ACTTTGATCCAACCCCTCCGCTGCTATAGTGCAGTCGGCTTCTGACGTTCAGTGCAGCCGTCTTCTGAAA
ACGACATGTCGCACAAGTCCTAAGTTACGCGACAGGCTGCCGCCCTGCCCTTTTCCTGGCGTTTTCTTGT
CGCGTGTTTTAGTCGCATAAAGTAGAATACTTGCGACTAGAACCGGAGACATTACGCCATGAACAAGAGC
GCCGCCGCTGGCCTGCTGGGCTATGCCCGCGTCAGCACCGACGACCAGGACTTGACCAACCAACGGGCCG
AACTGCACGCGGCCGGCTGCACCAAGCTGTTTTCCGAGAAGATCACCGGCACCAGGCGCGACCGCCCGGA
GCTGGCCAGGATGCTTGACCACCTACGCCCTGGCGACGTTGTGACAGTGACCAGGCTAGACCGCCTGGCC
CGCAGCACCCGCGACCTACTGGACATTGCCGAGCGCATCCAGGAGGCCGGCGCGGGCCTGCGTAGCCTGG
CAGAGCCGTGGGCCGACACCACCACGCCGGCCGGCCGCATGGTGTTGACCGTGTTCGCCGGCATTGCCGA
GTTCGAGCGTTCCCTAATCATCGACCGCACCCGGAGCGGGCGCGAGGCCGCCAAGGCCCGAGGCGTGAAG
TTTGGCCCCCGCCCTACCCTCACCCCGGCACAGATCGCGCACGCCCGCGAGCTGATCGACCAGGAAGGCC
GCACCGTGAAAGAGGCGGCTGCACTGCTTGGCGTGCATCGCTCGACCCTGTACCGCGCACTTGAGCGCAG
CGAGGAAGTGACGCCCACCGAGGCCAGGCGGCGCGGTGCCTTCCGTGAGGACGCATTGACCGAGGCCGAC
GCCCTGGCGGCCGCCGAGAATGAACGCCAAGAGGAACAAGCATGAAACCGCACCAGGACGGCCAGGACGA
ACCGTTTTTCATTACCGAAGAGATCGAGGCGGAGATGATCGCGGCCGGGTACGTGTTCGAGCCGCCCGCG
CACGTCTCAACCGTGCGGCTGCATGAAATCCTGGCCGGTTTGTCTGATGCCAAGCTGGCGGCCTGGCCGG
CCAGCTTGGCCGCTGAAGAAACCGAGCGCCGCCGTCTAAAAAGGTGATGTGTATTTGAGTAAAACAGCTT
GCGTCATGCGGTCGCTGCGTATATGATGCGATGAGTAAATAAACAAATACGCAAGGGGAACGCATGAAGG
TTATCGCTGTACTTAACCAGAAAGGCGGGTCAGGCAAGACGACCATCGCAACCCATCTAGCCCGCGCCCT
GCAACTCGCCGGGGCCGATGTTCTGTTAGTCGATTCCGATCCCCAGGGCAGTGCCCGCGATTGGGCGGCC
GTGCGGGAAGATCAACCGCTAACCGTTGTCGGCATCGACCGCCCGACGATTGACCGCGACGTGAAGGCCA
TCGGCCGGCGCGACTTCGTAGTGATCGACGGAGCGCCCCAGGCGGCGGACTTGGCTGTGTCCGCGATCAA
GGCAGCCGACTTCGTGCTGATTCCGGTGCAGCCAAGCCCTTACGACATATGGGCCACCGCCGACCTGGTG
GAGCTGGTTAAGCAGCGCATTGAGGTCACGGATGGAAGGCTACAAGCGGCCTTTGTCGTGTCGCGGGCGA
TCAAAGGCACGCGCATCGGCGGTGAGGTTGCCGAGGCGCTGGCCGGGTACGAGCTGCCCATTCTTGAGTC
CCGTATCACGCAGCGCGTGAGCTACCCAGGCACTGCCGCCGCCGGCACAACCGTTCTTGAATCAGAACCC
GAGGGCGACGCTGCCCGCGAGGTCCAGGCGCTGGCCGCTGAAATTAAATCAAAACTCATTTGAGTTAATG
AGGTAAAGAGAAAATGAGCAAAAGCACAAACACGCTAAGTGCCGGCCGTCCGAGCGCACGCAGCAGCAAG
GCTGCAACGTTGGCCAGCCTGGCAGACACGCCAGCCATGAAGCGGGTCAACTTTCAGTTGCCGGCGGAGG
ATCACACCAAGCTGAAGATGTACGCGGTACGCCAAGGCAAGACCATTACCGAGCTGCTATCTGAATACAT
CGCGCAGCTACCAGAGTAAATGAGCAAATGAATAAATGAGTAGATGAATTTTAGCGGCTAAAGGAGGCGG
CATGGAAAATCAAGAACAACCAGGCACCGACGCCGTGGAATGCCCCATGTGTGGAGGAACGGGCGGTTGG
CCAGGCGTAAGCGGCTGGGTTGCCTGCCGGCCCTGCAATGGCACTGGAACCCCCAAGCCCGAGGAATCGG
CGTGAGCGGTCGCAAACCATCCGGCCCGGTACAAATCGGCGCGGCGCTGGGTGATGACCTGGTGGAGAAG
TTGAAGGCCGCGCAGGCCGCCCAGCGGCAACGCATCGAGGCAGAAGCACGCCCCGGTGAATCGTGGCAAG
CGGCCGCTGATCGAATCCGCAAAGAATCCCGGCAACCGCCGGCAGCCGGTGCGCCGTCGATTAGGAAGCC
GCCCAAGGGCGACGAGCAACCAGATTTTTTCGTTCCGATGCTCTATGACGTGGGCACCCGCGATAGTCGC
AGCATCATGGACGTGGCCGTTTTCCGTCTGTCGAAGCGTGACCGACGAGCTGGCGAGGTGATCCGCTACG
AGCTTCCAGACGGGCACGTAGAGGTTTCCGCAGGGCCGGCCGGCATGGCCAGTGTGTGGGATTACGACCT
GGTACTGATGGCGGTTTCCCATCTAACCGAATCCATGAACCGATACCGGGAAGGGAAGGGAGACAAGCCC
GGCCGCGTGTTCCGTCCACACGTTGCGGACGTACTCAAGTTCTGCCGGCGAGCCGATGGCGGAAAGCAGA
AAGACGACCTGGTAGAAACCTGCATTCGGTTAAACACCACGCACGTTGCCATGCAGCGTACGAAGAAGGC
CAAGAACGGCCGCCTGGTGACGGTATCCGAGGGTGAAGCCTTGATTAGCCGCTACAAGATCGTAAAGAGC
GAAACCGGGCGGCCGGAGTACATCGAGATCGAGCTAGCTGATTGGATGTACCGCGAGATCACAGAAGGCA
AGAACCCGGACGTGCTGACGGTTCACCCCGATTACTTTTTGATCGATCCCGGCATCGGCCGTTTTCTCTA
CCGCCTGGCACGCCGCGCCGCAGGCAAGGCAGAAGCCAGATGGTTGTTCAAGACGATCTACGAACGCAGT
GGCAGCGCCGGAGAGTTCAAGAAGTTCTGTTTCACCGTGCGCAAGCTGATCGGGTCAAATGACCTGCCGG
AGTACGATTTGAAGGAGGAGGCGGGGCAGGCTGGCCCGATCCTAGTCATGCGCTACCGCAACCTGATCGA
GGGCGAAGCATCCGCCGGTTCCTAATGTACGGAGCAGATGCTAGGGCAAATTGCCCTAGCAGGGGAAAAA
GGTCGAAAAGGTCTCTTTCCTGTGGATAGCACGTACATTGGGAACCCAAAGCCGTACATTGGGAACCGGA
ACCCGTACATTGGGAACCCAAAGCCGTACATTGGGAACCGGTCACACATGTAAGTGACTGATATAAAAGA
GAAAAAAGGCGATTTTTCCGCCTAAAACTCTTTAAAACTTATTAAAACTCTTAAAACCCGCCTGGCCTGT
GCATAACTGTCTGGCCAGCGCACAGCCGAAGAGCTGCAAAAAGCGCCTACCCTTCGGTCGCTGCGCTCCC
TACGCCCCGCCGCTTCGCGTCGGCCTATCGCGGCCGCTGGCCGCTCAAAAATGGCTGGCCTACGGCCAGG
CAATCTACCAGGGCGCGGACAAGCCGCGCCGTCGCCACTCGACCGCCGGCGCCCACATCAAGGCACCCTG
CCTCGCGCGTTTCGGTGATGACGGTGAAAACCTCTGACACATGCAGCTCCCGGAGACGGTCACAGCTTGT
CTGTAAGCGGATGCCGGGAGCAGACAAGCCCGTCAGGGCGCGTCAGCGGGTGTTGGCGGGTGTCGGGGCG
CAGCCATGACCCAGTCACGTAGCGATAGCGGAGTGTATACTGGCTTAACTATGCGGCATCAGAGCAGATT
GTACTGAGAGTGCACCATATGCGGTGTGAAATACCGCACAGATGCGTAAGGAGAAAATACCGCATCAGGC
GCTCTTCCGCTTCCTCGCTCACTGACTCGCTGCGCTCGGTCGTTCGGCTGCGGCGAGCGGTATCAGCTCA
CTCAAAGGCGGTAATACGGTTATCCACAGAATCAGGGGATAACGCAGGAAAGAACATGTGAGCAAAAGGC
CAGCAAAAGGCCAGGAACCGTAAAAAGGCCGCGTTGCTGGCGTTTTTCCATAGGCTCCGCCCCCCTGACG
AGCATCACAAAAATCGACGCTCAAGTCAGAGGTGGCGAAACCCGACAGGACTATAAAGATACCAGGCGTT
TCCCCCTGGAAGCTCCCTCGTGCGCTCTCCTGTTCCGACCCTGCCGCTTACCGGATACCTGTCCGCCTTT
CTCCCTTCGGGAAGCGTGGCGCTTTCTCATAGCTCACGCTGTAGGTATCTCAGTTCGGTGTAGGTCGTTC
GCTCCAAGCTGGGCTGTGTGCACGAACCCCCCGTTCAGCCCGACCGCTGCGCCTTATCCGGTAACTATCG
TCTTGAGTCCAACCCGGTAAGACACGACTTATCGCCACTGGCAGCAGCCACTGGTAACAGGATTAGCAGA
GCGAGGTATGTAGGCGGTGCTACAGAGTTCTTGAAGTGGTGGCCTAACTACGGCTACACTAGAAGGACAG
TATTTGGTATCTGCGCTCTGCTGAAGCCAGTTACCTTCGGAAAAAGAGTTGGTAGCTCTTGATCCGGCAA
ACAAACCACCGCTGGTAGCGGTGGTTTTTTTGTTTGCAAGCAGCAGATTACGCGCAGAAAAAAAGGATCT
CAAGAAGATCCTTTGATCTTTTCTACGGGGTCTGACGCTCAGTGGAACGAAAACTCACGTTAAGGGATTT
TGGTCATGCATTCTAGGTACTAAAACAATTCATCCAGTAAAATATAATATTTTATTTTCTCCCAATCAGG
CTTGATCCCCAGTAAGTCAAAAAATAGCTCGACATACTGTTCTTCCCCGATATCCTCCCTGATCGACCGG
ACGCAGAAGGCAATGTCATACCACTTGTCCGCCCTGCCGCTTCTCCCAAGATCAATAAAGCCACTTACTT
TGCCATCTTTCACAAAGATGTTGCTGTCTCCCAGGTCGCCGTGGGAAAAGACAAGTTCCTCTTCGGGCTT
TTCCGTCTTTAAAAAATCATACAGCTCGCGCGGATCTTTAAATGGAGTGTCTTCTTCCCAGTTTTCGCAA
TCCACATCGGCCAGATCGTTATTCAGTAAGTAATCCAATTCGGCTAAGCGGCTGTCTAAGCTATTCGTAT
AGGGACAATCCGATATGTCGATGGAGTGAAAGAGCCTGATGCACTCCGCATACAGCTCGATAATCTTTTC
AGGGCTTTGTTCATCTTCATACTCTTCCGAGCAAAGGACGCCATCGGCCTCACTCATGAGCAGATTGCTC
CAGCCATCATGCCGTTCAAAGTGCAGGACCTTTGGAACAGGCAGCTTTCCTTCCAGCCATAGCATCATGT
CCTTTTCCCGTTCCACATCATAGGTGGTCCCTTTATACCGGCTGTCCGTCATTTTTAAATATAGGTTTTC
ATTTTCTCCCACCAGCTTATATACCTTAGCAGGAGACATTCCTTCCGTATCTTTTACGCAGCGGTATTTT
TCGATCAGTTTTTTCAATTCCGGTGATATTCTCATTTTAGCCATTTATTATTTCCTTCCTCTTTTCTACA
GTATTTAAAGATACCCCAAGAAGCTAATTATAACAAGACGAACTCCAATTCACTGTTCCTTGCATTCTAA
AACCTTAAATACCAGAAAACAGCTTTTTCAAAGTTGTTTTCAAAGTTGGCGTATAACATAGTATCGACGG
AGCCGATTTTGAAACCGCGGTGATCACAGGCAGCAACGCTCTGTCATCGTTACAATCAACATGCTACCCT
CCGCGAGATCATCCGTGTTTCAAACCCGGCAGCTTAGTTGCCGTTCTTCCGAATAGCATCGGTAACATGA
GCAAAGTCTGCCGCCTTACAACGGCTCTCCCGCTGACGCCGTCCCGGACTGATGGGCTGCCTGTATCGAG
TGGTGATTTTGTGCCGAGCTGCCGGTCGGGGAGCTGTTGGCTGGCTGGTGGCAGGATATATTGTGGTGTA
AACAAATTGACGCTTAGACAACTTAATAACACATTGCGGACGTTTTTAATGTACTGAATTAACGCCGAAT
TAATTCGGGGGATCTGGATTTTAGTACTGGATTTTGGTTTTAGGAATTAGAAATTTTATTGATAGAAGTA
TTTTACAAATACAAATACATACTAAGGGTTTCTTATATGCTCAACACATGAGCGAAACCCTATAGGAACC
CTAATTCCCTTATCTGGGAACTACTCACACATTATTATGGAGAAACTCGAGTCAAATCTCGGTGACGGGC
AGGACCGGACGGGGCGGAACCGGCAGGCTGAAGTCCAGCTGCCAGAAACCCACGTCATGCCAGTTCCCGT
GCTTGAAGCCGGCCGCCCGCAGCATTCCGCGGGGGGCATATCCGAGCGCCTCGTGCATACGCACGCTCGG
GTCGTTGGGCAGCCCGATGACAGCGACCACGCTCTTGAAGCCCTGTGCCTCCAGGGACTTCAGCAGGTGG
GTGTAGAGCGTGGAGCCCAGTCCCGTCCGCTGGTGGCGGGGGGAGACGTACACGGTGGACTCGGCCGTCC
AGTCGTAGGCGTTGCGTGCCTTCCAGGGGCCCGCGTAGGCGATGCCGGCGACCTCGCCGTCCACCTCGGC
GACGAGCCAGGGATAGCGCTCCCGCAGACGGACGAGGTCGTCCGTCCACTCCTGCGGTTCCTGCGGCTCG
GTACGGAAGTTGACCCCTAGGATCGATCCATGGTCAGCCGTCCACCTCGGCGACGAGCCAGGGATAGCGC
TCCCGCAGACGGACGAGGTCGTCCGTCCACTCCTGCGGTTCCTGCGGCTCGGTACGGAAGTTGACCGTGC
TTGTCTCGATGTAGTGGTTGACGATGGTGCAGACCGCCGGCATGTCCGCCTCGGTGGCACGGCGGATGTC
GGCCGGGCGTCGTTCTGGGCTCATGGTAGAAGAGATAGATTTGTAGAGAGAGACTGGTGATTTCAGCGTG
TCCTCTCCAAATGAAATGAACTTCCTTATATAGAGGAAGGGTCTTGCGAAGGATAGTGGGATTGTGCGTC
ATCCCTTACGTCAGTGGAGATATCACATCAATCCACTTGCTTTGAAGACGTGGTTGGAACGTCTTCTTTT
TCCACGATGCTCCTCGTGGGTGGGGGTCCATCTTTGGGACCACTGTCGGCAGAGGCATCTTGAACGATAG
CCTTTCCTTTATCGCAATGATGGCATTTGTAGGTGCCACCTTCCTTTTCTACTGTCCTTTTGATGAAGTG
ACAGATAGCTGGGCAATGGAATCCGAGGAGGTTTCCCGATATTACCCTTTGTTGAAAAGTCTCAATAGCC
CTTTGGTCTTCTGAGACTGTATCTTTGATATTCTTGGAGTAGACGAGAGTGTCGTGCTCCACCATGTTCA
CATCAATCCACTTGCTTTGAAGACGTGGTTGGAACGTCTTCTTTTTCCACGATGCTCCTCGTGGGTGGGG
GTCCATCTTTGGGACCACTGTCGGCAGAGGCATCTTGAACGATAGCCTTTCCTTTATCGCAATGATGGCA
TTTGTAGGTGCCACCTTCCTTTTCTACTGTCCTTTTGATGAAGTGACAGATAGCTGGGCAATGGAATCCG
AGGAGGTTTCCCGATATTACCCTTTGTTGAAAAGTCTCAATAGCCCTTTGGTCTTCTGAGACTGTATCTT
TGATATTCTTGGAGTAGACGAGAGTGTCGTGCTCCACCATGTTGGCAAGCTGCTCTAGCCAATACGCAAA
CCGCCTCTCCCCGCGCGTTGGCCGATTCATTAATGCAGCTGGCACGACAGGTTTCCCGACTGGAAAGCGG
GCAGTGAGCGCAACGCAATTAATGTGAGTTAGCTCACTCATTAGGCACCCCAGGCTTTACACTTTATGCT
TCCGGCTCGTATGTTGTGTGGAATTGTGAGCGGATAACAATTTCACACAGGAAACAGCTATGACATGATT
ACG
Features (pLannotate 1.2.2; 20 found; start..end, strand, type, name):
     59..213     +  CDS            lacZα (fragment): LacZα fragment of β-galactosidase; lacZ fragment
    279..303     +  misc_feature   RB T-DNA repeat: right border repeat from nopaline C58 T-DNA
    643..1044    +  CDS            Y4CG_SINFN (fragment): Protein inferred from homology: Swiss-Prot protein existence level 3. From Sinorhizobium fredii (strain NBRC 101917 / NGR234).
   1604..2233    +  CDS            pVS1 StaA: stability protein from the Pseudomonas plasmid pVS1 (Heeb et al., 2000)
   2662..3735    +  CDS            pVS1 RepA: replication protein from the Pseudomonas plasmid pVS1 (Heeb et al., 2000)
   3801..3995    +  rep_origin     pVS1 oriV: origin of replication for the Pseudomonas plasmid pVS1 (Heeb et al., 2000)
   4198..4237    +  CDS            rop (fragment): Rop protein, which maintains plasmids at low copy number; rop
   4339..4479    +  misc_feature   bom: basis of mobility region from pBR322
   4665..5253    -  rep_origin     ori: high-copy-number ColE1/pMB1/pBR322/pUC origin of replication
   5340..6134    -  CDS            KanR: aminoglycoside phosphotransferase; aphA-3; confers resistance to kanamycin
   6559..6583    +  misc_feature   LB T-DNA repeat: left border repeat from nopaline C58 T-DNA
   6661..6835    -  polyA_signal   CaMV poly(A) signal: cauliflower mosaic virus polyadenylation signal
   6846..7295    -  CDS            BlpR (fragment): phosphinothricin acetyltransferase; Streptomyces hygroscopicus bar; confers resistance to bialophos or phosphinothricin
   7317..7514    -  CDS            BlpR (fragment): phosphinothricin acetyltransferase; Streptomyces hygroscopicus bar; confers resistance to bialophos or phosphinothricin
   7553..8229    -  promoter       CaMV 35S promoter (enhanced): cauliflower mosaic virus 35S promoter with a duplicated enhancer region
   8319..8407    +  CDS            lacI (fragment): lac repressor; lacI; The lac repressor binds to the lac operator to inhibit transcription in E. coli. This inhibition can be relieved by adding lactose or isopropyl-β-D-thiogalactopyranoside (IPTG).
   8420..8441    +  protein_bind   CAP binding site: CAP binding activates transcription in the presence of cAMP. E. coli catabolite activator protein
   8456..8486    +  promoter       lac promoter: promoter for the E. coli lac operon
   8494..8510    +  protein_bind   lac operator: The lac repressor binds to the lac operator to inhibit transcription in E. coli. This inhibition can be relieved by adding lactose or isopropyl-β-D-thiogalactopyranoside (IPTG). lac repressor encoded by lacI
   8543..56      +  misc_feature   MCS (across the origin): pUC18/19 multiple cloning site
