[The description below was written by a language model from this plasmid's Addgene catalogue record and pLannotate feature annotations shown in this document.]
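Description:
pCambia1300-ba-ar is an empty binary T-DNA vector built on the pCambia1300 backbone for Agrobacterium-mediated plant transformation, intended to make screening for gene editing events in plants more efficient through Basta resistance. Outside the T-DNA borders it carries the usual pCambia maintenance elements. The pVS1 oriV, with the RepA replication and StaA stability proteins, supports propagation in Agrobacterium. A ColE1/pBR322-type origin with the bom mobilisation region supports replication in E. coli, and an aphA-3 kanamycin resistance gene provides bacterial selection. The record lists the plasmid as low copy.

Between the nopaline-type right and left border repeats, the plant selection cassette consists of an enhanced (duplicated-enhancer) CaMV 35S promoter and a CaMV polyadenylation signal flanking the bar gene, which encodes the phosphinothricin acetyltransferase from Streptomyces hygroscopicus. Here bar is not intact. It is annotated as two separate fragments of about 200 and 450 nt separated by a short gap, matching the catalogue description of a "split bar gene". The associated publication title refers to activation of a selection marker by single-strand annealing (SSA). This suggests the interrupted marker is meant to be restored to a functional form by repair after a nuclease-induced break, so that herbicide resistance reports active editing. However, the record does not state whether the two fragments overlap or what sequence lies between them.

The T-DNA also retains the pUC18/19 multiple cloning site within a lacZα fragment, preceded by the lac promoter, operator and CAP site, which gives a place to insert other components. No Cas nuclease, guide RNA cassette or donor sequence is annotated, consistent with its listing as an empty backbone.
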