Addgene plasmid #226815: pCambia1300-ba-ar
Purpose: (Empty Backbone) Efficient screening of gene editing in plants (Basta resistance).
Depositing lab: Daisuke Miki. Depositing organization: CAS Center for Excellence in Molecular Plant Sciences ("CEMPS"). Publication: SSA-mediated selection marker gene activation enhances relative gene targeting efficiency in plants. Kong D, Cheng Y, Ke Y, Dang X, Liu X, Wang C, Huang C, Ye R, Miki D. Hortic Res. 2025 Nov 5;12(11):uhaf196. doi: 10.1093/hr/uhaf196. eCollection 2025 Nov. PubMed 41209831.
Backbone
  Vector backbone: pCambia1300
  Vector type: Plant Expression, CRISPR
  Selectable markers: Split bar gene for Basta resistance
Growth in bacteria
  Bacterial resistance: Kanamycin, 50 μg/mL
  Growth temperature: 37°C
  Growth strain: DH5alpha
  Copy number: Low Copy
Gene/Insert
  Gene/Insert name: None
Terms and licenses: Academic/Nonprofit Terms; Industry Terms: Not Available to Industry
How to cite: pCambia1300-ba-ar was a gift from Daisuke Miki (Addgene plasmid # 226815 ; http://n2t.net/addgene:226815 ; RRID:Addgene_226815)
